Addgene plasmid #103460: LSB-hsa-miR-342-3p
Purpose: Used to sense miRNA activity using fluorescence based tools. hsa-miR-342-3p target in 3' UTR of of mKate. miRNA activity can be measured by the repression of mKate2 relative to EBFP2 fluorescent proteins . Plasmid is inherently unstable; please see Depositor Comments
Depositing lab: Ron Weiss. Depositing organization: Massachusetts Institute of Technology. Publication: A mixed antagonistic/synergistic miRNA repression model enables accurate predictions of multi-input miRNA sensor activity. Gam JJ, Babb J, Weiss R. Nat Commun. 2018 Jun 22;9(1):2430. doi: 10.1038/s41467-018-04575-0. PubMed 29934631.
Backbone
  Vector backbone: Low Sensor Backbone (LSB)
  Vector type: Mammalian Expression, Synthetic Biology
Growth in bacteria
  Bacterial resistance: Ampicillin and Kanamycin, 100 & 50 μg/mL
  Growth temperature: 30°C
  Growth strain: NEB Stable
  Copy number: High Copy
Gene/Insert
  Gene/Insert name: hsa-miR-342-3p target
  Species: H. sapiens (human)
  Entrez Gene: MIR340 (a.k.a. MIRN340, hsa-mir-340, mir-340)
  Promoter: EF-1a
  Cloning method: Gibson Cloning
Terms and licenses: Academic/Nonprofit Terms; Industry Terms: Not Available to Industry
Depositor comments: Please note that this plasmid is inherently unstable due to a repeating poly A element. We recommend performing a diagnostic digest on multiple colonies upon receipt. The depositors would like to note the presence of several discrepancies between the depositor sequence and physical plasmid sequence. In particular, the sequences upstream and downstream of the puromycin coding region have 10 bp insertions which do not affect the ability to perform puromycin selection. The sequences for those regions within the physical plasmids are as follows: Upstream of Puro: GAATTCGACCGCCTGTCTCAAGGTGCCACC; Downstream of Puro: GCTTTGAGACTACGCGTGAATTCACTCCTC.
How to cite: LSB-hsa-miR-342-3p was a gift from Ron Weiss (Addgene plasmid # 103460 ; http://n2t.net/addgene:103460 ; RRID:Addgene_103460)
