[The description below was written by a language model from this plasmid's Addgene catalogue record and pLannotate feature annotations shown in this document.]
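Description:
LSB-hsa-miR-342-3p is a mammalian expression and synthetic-biology plasmid of about 11 kb, built on the Low Sensor Backbone (LSB) and designed to report the activity of a single human microRNA by ratiometric fluorescence. It replicates in E. coli from a high-copy ColE1/pUC-type origin and carries both β-lactamase (ampicillin) and aph(3')-Ia (kanamycin) markers, matching the dual bacterial selection listed in the record. A puromycin N-acetyltransferase coding sequence followed by a rabbit β-globin polyadenylation signal is also present, and the depositor notes it can be used for puromycin selection. No mammalian promoter is annotated directly upstream of it in the feature table.

The payload consists of two parallel transcription units, each driven by the human EF-1α core promoter with its intron A and each terminated by a β-globin 3' region and poly(A) signal. One encodes the red fluorescent protein mKate2, the other the blue protein EBFP2. Gateway attB4, attB1 and attB2 scars flank the promoters and coding sequences, reflecting modular assembly of the units. According to the record, a target site for hsa-miR-342-3p lies in the 3' UTR of the mKate2 transcript, although it is not annotated as a separate feature. When the miRNA is active in a transfected cell, mKate2 output is repressed while EBFP2 acts as an internal reference, so the mKate2-to-EBFP2 ratio measures miRNA activity.

The depositor warns that the repeated poly(A) elements make the plasmid inherently unstable, and that the physical plasmid has short insertions flanking the puromycin coding region that do not affect selection. The catalogue's linked gene entry names MIR340 rather than miR-342, which appears inconsistent with the insert name.
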