Features (pLannotate 1.2.2; 28 found; start..end, strand, type, name):
     87..675     -  rep_origin     ori: high-copy-number ColE1/pMB1/pBR322/pUC origin of replication
    846..1706    -  CDS            AmpR: β-lactamase; bla; confers resistance to ampicillin, carbenicillin, and related antibiotics
   1707..1778    -  promoter       AmpR promoter: bla
   1857..2456    +  CDS            PuroR: puromycin N-acetyltransferase; pac from Streptomyces alboniger; confers resistance to puromycin
   2461..2541    +  CDS            HBB (fragment): HBB_PONPY - Experimental evidence at transcript level: Swiss-Prot protein existence level 2. Involved in oxygen transport from the lung to the various peripheral tissues. From Pongo pygmaeus (Bornean orangutan).
   2612..2667    +  polyA_signal   β-globin poly(A) signal: rabbit β-globin polyadenylation signal (Gil and Proudfoot, 1987)
   3646..3666    +  protein_bind   attB4: mutant version of attB; core recombination site for the Gateway® BP reaction BP Clonase™
   3734..3945    +  promoter       EF-1α core promoter: core promoter for human elongation factor EF-1α
   3946..4884    +  intron         EF-1α intron A: intron upstream of the start codon of human EF-1α
   4911..4931    +  protein_bind   attB1: mutant version of attB; core recombination site for the Gateway® BP reaction BP Clonase™
   4951..5646    +  CDS            mKate2: mKate2 is a basic (constitutively fluorescent) red fluorescent protein published in 2009, derived from Entacmaea quadricolor. It is reported to be a rapidly-maturing monomer with moderate acid sensitivity.
   5666..5690    -  protein_bind   attB2: mutant version of attB; recombination site for the Gateway® BP reaction BP Clonase™
   5838..5912    +  CDS            HBB (fragment): HBB_PONPY - Experimental evidence at transcript level: Swiss-Prot protein existence level 2. Involved in oxygen transport from the lung to the various peripheral tissues. From Pongo pygmaeus (Bornean orangutan).
   5983..6038    +  polyA_signal   β-globin poly(A) signal: rabbit β-globin polyadenylation signal (Gil and Proudfoot, 1987)
   6422..6447    +  misc_feature   SA: splice acceptor site
   7119..7139    +  protein_bind   attB4: mutant version of attB; core recombination site for the Gateway® BP reaction BP Clonase™
   7207..7418    +  promoter       EF-1α core promoter: core promoter for human elongation factor EF-1α
   7419..8357    +  intron         EF-1α intron A: intron upstream of the start codon of human EF-1α
   8384..8404    +  protein_bind   attB1: mutant version of attB; core recombination site for the Gateway® BP reaction BP Clonase™
   8415..9131    +  CDS            EBFP2: EBFP2 is a basic (constitutively fluorescent) blue fluorescent protein published in 2007, derived from Aequorea victoria. It is reported to be a rapidly-maturing monomer with moderate acid sensitivity.
   9139..9163    -  protein_bind   attB2: mutant version of attB; recombination site for the Gateway® BP reaction BP Clonase™
   9167..9247    +  CDS            HBB (fragment): HBB_PONPY - Experimental evidence at transcript level: Swiss-Prot protein existence level 2. Involved in oxygen transport from the lung to the various peripheral tissues. From Pongo pygmaeus (Bornean orangutan).
   9318..9373    +  polyA_signal   β-globin poly(A) signal: rabbit β-globin polyadenylation signal (Gil and Proudfoot, 1987)
   9756..9778    -  protein_bind   lac operator (fragment): The lac repressor binds to the lac operator to inhibit transcription in E. coli. This inhibition can be relieved by adding lactose or isopropyl-β-D-thiogalactopyranoside (IPTG). lac repressor encoded by lacI
   9782..9812    -  promoter       lac promoter: promoter for the E. coli lac operon
   9827..9848    -  protein_bind   CAP binding site: CAP binding activates transcription in the presence of cAMP. E. coli catabolite activator protein
   9861..9900    -  CDS            lacI (fragment): lac repressor; lacI; The lac repressor binds to the lac operator to inhibit transcription in E. coli. This inhibition can be relieved by adding lactose or isopropyl-β-D-thiogalactopyranoside (IPTG).
  10073..10882   +  CDS            KanR: aminoglycoside phosphotransferase; aph(3')-Ia; confers resistance to kanamycin in bacteria or G418 (Geneticin®) in eukaryotes
>Addgene plasmid #103460 | LSB-hsa-miR-342-3p | depositor full sequence | sequence record 195969 | Full Sequence
AATTGAGGGGATAACGCAGGAAAGAACATGTGAGCAAAAGGCCAGCAAAAGGCCAGGAACCGTAAAAAGG
CCGCGTTGCTGGCGTTTTTCCATAGGCTCCGCCCCCCTGACGAGCATCACAAAAATCGACGCTCAAGTCA
GAGGTGGCGAAACCCGACAGGACTATAAAGATACCAGGCGTTTCCCCCTGGAAGCTCCCTCGTGCGCTCT
CCTGTTCCGACCCTGCCGCTTACCGGATACCTGTCCGCCTTTCTCCCTTCGGGAAGCGTGGCGCTTTCTC
ATAGCTCACGCTGTAGGTATCTCAGTTCGGTGTAGGTCGTTCGCTCCAAGCTGGGCTGTGTGCACGAACC
CCCCGTTCAGCCCGACCGCTGCGCCTTATCCGGTAACTATCGTCTTGAGTCCAACCCGGTAAGACACGAC
TTATCGCCACTGGCAGCAGCCACTGGTAACAGGATTAGCAGAGCGAGGTATGTAGGCGGTGCTACAGAGT
TCTTGAAGTGGTGGCCTAACTACGGCTACACTAGAAGAACAGTATTTGGTATCTGCGCTCTGCTGAAGCC
AGTTACCTTCGGAAAAAGAGTTGGTAGCTCTTGATCCGGCAAACAAACCACCGCTGGTAGCGGTGGTTTT
TTTGTTTGCAAGCAGCAGATTACGCGCAGAAAAAAAGGATCTCAAGAAGATCCTTTGATCTTTTCTACGG
GGTCTGACGCTCAGTGGAACGAAAACTCACGTTAAGGGATTTTGGTCATGAGATTATCAAAAAGGATCTT
CACCTAGATCCTTTTAAATTAAAAATGAAGTTTTAAATCAATCTAAAGTATATATGAGTAAACTTGGTCT
GACAGTTACCAATGCTTAATCAGTGAGGCACCTATCTCAGCGATCTGTCTATTTCGTTCATCCATAGTTG
CCTGACTCCCCGTCGTGTAGATAACTACGATACGGGAGGGCTTACCATCTGGCCCCAGTGCTGCAATGAT
ACCGCGAGAACCACGCTCACCGGCTCCAGATTTATCAGCAATAAACCAGCCAGCCGGAAGGGCCGAGCGC
AGAAGTGGTCCTGCAACTTTATCCGCCTCCATCCAGTCTATTAATTGTTGCCGGGAAGCTAGAGTAAGTA
GTTCGCCAGTTAATAGTTTGCGCAACGTTGTTGCCATTGCTACAGGCATCGTGGTGTCACGCTCGTCGTT
TGGTATGGCTTCATTCAGCTCCGGTTCCCAACGATCAAGGCGAGTTACATGATCCCCCATGTTGTGCAAA
AAAGCGGTTAGCTCCTTCGGTCCTCCGATCGTTGTCAGAAGTAAGTTGGCCGCAGTGTTATCACTCATGG
TTATGGCAGCACTGCATAATTCTCTTACTGTCATGCCATCCGTAAGATGCTTTTCTGTGACTGGTGAGTA
CTCAACCAAGTCATTCTGAGAATAGTGTATGCGGCGACCGAGTTGCTCTTGCCCGGCGTCAATACGGGAT
AATACCGCGCCACATAGCAGAACTTTAAAAGTGCTCATCATTGGAAAACGTTCTTCGGGGCGAAAACTCT
CAAGGATCTTACCGCTGTTGAGATCCAGTTCGATGTAACCCACTCGTGCACCCAACTGATCTTCAGCATC
TTTTACTTTCACCAGCGTTTCTGGGTGAGCAAAAACAGGAAGGCAAAATGCCGCAAAAAAGGGAATAAGG
GCGACACGGAAATGTTGAATACTCATACTCTTCCTTTTTCAATATTATTGAAGCATTTATCAGGGTTATT
GTCTCATGAGCGGATACATATTTGAATGTAGCTCCGAATTTCTCGAGGGCTTGTCGACGACGGCGGTCTC
CGTCGTCAGGATCATGAATTCGACCCGCCTGCCACCATGACCGAGTACAAGCCCACGGTGCGCCTCGCCA
CCCGCGACGACGTCCCCCGGGCCGTACGCACCCTCGCCGCCGCGTTCGCCGACTACCCCGCCACGCGCCA
CACCGTCGACCCGGACCGCCACATCGAGCGGGTCACCGAGCTGCAAGAACTCTTCCTCACGCGCGTCGGG
CTCGACATCGGCAAGGTGTGGGTCGCGGACGACGGCGCCGCGGTGGCGGTCTGGACCACGCCGGAGAGCG
TCGAAGCGGGGGCGGTGTTCGCCGAGATCGGCCCGCGCATGGCCGAGTTGAGCGGTTCCCGGCTGGCCGC
GCAGCAACAGATGGAAGGCCTCCTGGCGCCGCACCGGCCCAAGGAGCCCGCGTGGTTCCTGGCCACCGTC
GGCGTCTCGCCCGACCACCAGGGCAAGGGTCTGGGCAGCGCCGTCGTGCTCCCCGGAGTGGAGGCGGCCG
AGCGCGCCGGGGTGCCCGCCTTCCTGGAGACATCCGCGCCCCGCAACCTCCCCTTCTACGAGCGGCTCGG
CTTCACCGTCACCGCCGACGTCGAGGTGCCCGAAGGACCGCGCACCTGGTGCATGACCCGCAAGCCCGGT
GCCTGATACGCGTGAATTCACTCCTCAGGTGCAGGCTGCCTATCAGAAGGTGGTGGCTGGTGTGGCCAAT
GCCCTGGCTCACAAATACCACTGAGATCTTTTTCCCTCTGCCAAAAATTATGGGGACATCATGAAGCCCC
TTGAGCATCTGACTTCTGGCTAATAAAGGAAATTTATTTTCATTGCAATAGTGTGTTGGAATTTTTTGTG
TCTCTCACTCGGAAGGACATATGGGAGGGCAAATCATTTAAAACATCAGAATGAGTATTTGGTTTAGAGT
TTGGCAACATATGCCCATATGCTGGCTGCCATGAACAAAGGTTGGCTATAAAGAGGTCATCAGTATATGA
AACAGCCCCCTGCTGTCCATTCCTTATTCCATAGAAAAGCCTTGACTTGAGGTTAGATTTTTTTTATATT
TTGTTTTGTGTTATTTTTTTCTTTAACATCCCTAAAATTTTCCTTACATGTTTTACTAGCCAGATTTTTC
CTCCTCTCCTGACTACTCCCAGTCATAGCTGTCCCTCTTCTCTTATGGAGATCCCTCGACCTGCAGCCCA
AGCTTGAATTCTCTAGAATTACCCTGTTATCCCTATGCTTGGTTTACCGAGCTCTTATTGGTTTTCAAAC
TTCATTGACTGTGCCCAACGCGCCTGGGAGCTCACGGGGACAGCCCCCCCCCAAAGCCCCCAGGGATGTA
ATTACGTCCCTCCCCCGCTAGGGGGCAGCAGCGAGCCGCCCGGGGCTCCGCTCCGGTCCGGCGCTCCCCC
CGCATCCCCGAGCCGGCAGCGTGCGGGGACAGCCCGGGCACGGGGAAGGTGGCACGGGATCGCTTTCCTC
TGAACGCTTCTCGCTGCTCTTTGAGCCTGCAGACACCTGGGGGGATACGGGGAAAAAGCTAGGCTGAAAG
ACCGGTTCTTAGAATGACACGCGCCTGGGAGCTCACGGGGACAGCCCCCCCCCAAAGCCCCCAGGGATGT
AATTACGTCCCTCCCCCGCTAGGGGGCAGCAGCGAGCCGCCCGGGGCTCCGCTCCGGTCCGGCGCTCCCC
CCGCATCCCCGAGCCGGCAGCGTGCGGGGACAGCCCGGGCACGGGGAAGGTGGCACGGGATCGCTTTCCT
CTGAACGCTTCTCGCTGCTCTTTGAGCCTGCAGACACCTGGGGGGATACGGGGAAAAAGCTAACTTCTGA
GACGACAACTTTGTATAGAAAAGTTGGCTCCGAATTCGCCCTTGACAGCAGAGATCCAGTTTGGTTAATT
AATTGGCTCCGGTGCCCGTCAGTGGGCAGAGCGCACATCGCCCACAGTCCCCGAGAAGTTGTGGGGAGGG
GTCGGCAATTGAACCGGTGCCTAGAGAAGGTGGCGCGGGGTAAACTGGGAAAGTGATGTCGTGTACTGGC
TCCGCCTTTTTCCCGAGGGTGGGGGAGAACCGTATATAAGTGCAGTAGTCGCCGTGAACGTTCTTTTTCG
CAACGGGTTTGCCGCCAGAACACAGGTAAGTGCCGTGTGTGGTTCCCGCGGGCCTGGCCTCTTTACGGGT
TATGGCCCTTGCGTGCCTTGAATTACTTCCACCTGGCTGCAGTACGTGATTCTTGATCCCGAGCTTCGGG
TTGGAAGTGGGTGGGAGAGTTCGAGGCCTTGCGCTTAAGGAGCCCCTTCGCCTCGTGCTTGAGTTGAGGC
CTGGCCTGGGCGCTGGGGCCGCCGCGTGCGAATCTGGTGGCACCTTCGCGCCTGTCTCGCTGCTTTCGAT
AAGTCTCTAGCCATTTAAAATTTTTGATGACCTGCTGCGACGCTTTTTTTCTGGCAAGATAGTCTTGTAA
ATGCGGGCCAAGATCTGCACACTGGTATTTCGGTTTTTGGGGCCGCGGGCGGCGACGGGGCCCGTGCGTC
CCAGCGCACATGTTCGGCGAGGCGGGGCCTGCGAGCGCGGCCACCGAGAATCGGACGGGGGTAGTCTCAA
GCTGGCCGGCCTGCTCTGGTGCCTGGCCTCGCGCCGCCGTGTATCGCCCCGCCCTGGGCGGCAAGGCTGG
CCCGGTCGGCACCAGTTGCGTGAGCGGAAAGATGGCCGCTTCCCGGCCCTGCTGCAGGGAGCTCAAAATG
GAGGACGCGGCGCTCGGGAGAGCGGGCGGGTGAGTCACCCACACAAAGGAAAAGGGCCTTTCCGTCCTCA
GCCGTCGCTTCATGTGACTCCACGGAGTACCGGGCGCCGTCCAGGCACCTCGATTAGTTCTCGAGCTTTT
GGAGTACGTCGTCTTTAGGTTGGGGGGAGGGGTTTTATGCGATGGAGTTTCCCCACACTGAGTGGGTGGA
GACTGAAGTTAGGCCAGCTTGGCACTTGATGTAATTCTCCTTGGAATTTGCCCTTTTTGAGTTTGGATCT
TGGTTCATTCTCAAGCCTCAGACAGTGGTTCAAAGTTTTTTTCTTCCATTTCAGGTGTCGTGAGAAGGGC
GAATTCGACCCAAGTTTGTACAAAAAAGCAGGCTGGATCCAGGTGCCACCATGGTGAGCGAGCTGATTAA
GGAGAACATGCACATGAAGCTGTACATGGAGGGCACCGTGAACAACCACCACTTCAAGTGCACATCCGAG
GGCGAAGGCAAGCCCTACGAGGGCACCCAGACCATGAGAATCAAGGCGGTCGAGGGCGGCCCTCTCCCCT
TCGCCTTCGACATCCTGGCTACCAGCTTCATGTACGGCAGCAAAACCTTCATCAACCACACCCAGGGCAT
CCCCGACTTCTTTAAGCAGTCCTTCCCCGAGGGCTTCACATGGGAGAGAGTCACCACATACGAAGATGGG
GGCGTGCTGACCGCTACCCAGGACACCAGCCTCCAGGACGGCTGCCTCATCTACAACGTCAAGATCAGAG
GGGTGAACTTCCCATCCAACGGCCCTGTGATGCAGAAGAAAACACTCGGCTGGGAGGCCTCCACCGAGAC
ACTGTACCCCGCTGACGGCGGCCTGGAAGGCAGAGCCGACATGGCCCTGAAGCTCGTGGGCGGGGGCCAC
CTGATCTGCAACCTTAAGACCACATACAGATCCAAGAAACCCGCTAAGAACCTCAAGATGCCCGGCGTCT
ACTATGTGGACAGGAGACTGGAAAGAATCAAGGAGGCCGACAAAGAGACATACGTCGAGCAGCACGAGGT
GGCTGTGGCCAGATACTGCGACCTCCCTAGCAAACTGGGGCACAAACTTAATTGAGAATTCTACCACCCA
GCTTTCTTGTACAAAGTGGTACGTCTCAAGACCAGAGGTCTCTGCTTATTGTGGGACGGGTGCGATTTCT
GTGTGAGAACGGGTGCGATTTCTGTGTGAGAACGGGTGCGATTTCTGTGTGAGAACGGGTGCGATTTCTG
TGTGAGACAACCAGAAGAGACCTGTGCTTCACTCCTCAGGTGCAGGCTGCCTATCAGAAGGTGGTGGCTG
GTGTGGCCAATGCCCTGGCTCACAAATACCACTGAGATCTTTTTCCCTCTGCCAAAAATTATGGGGACAT
CATGAAGCCCCTTGAGCATCTGACTTCTGGCTAATAAAGGAAATTTATTTTCATTGCAATAGTGTGTTGG
AATTTTTTGTGTCTCTCACTCGGAAGGACATATGGGAGGGCAAATCATTTAAAACATCAGAATGAGTATT
TGGTTTAGAGTTTGGCAACATATGCCCATATGCTGGCTGCCATGAACAAAGGTTGGCTATAAAGAGGTCA
TCAGTATATGAAACAGCCCCCTGCTGTCCATTCCTTATTCCATAGAAAAGCCTTGACTTGAGGTTAGATT
TTTTTTATATTTTGTTTTGTGTTATTTTTTTCTTTAACATCCCTAAAATTTTCCTTACATGTTTTACTAG
CCAGATTTTTCCTCCTCTCCTGACTACTCCCAGTCATAGCTGTCCCTCTTCTCTTATGGAGATCCCGAGC
GGTGCGTTTTTATGCTTGTAGTATTGTATAATGTTTTTAAGATCCAAGCTTCTGACCTCTTCTCTTCCTC
CCACAGGGCCTCGAGACAATTGCATCGATGGTACCAGTGAAAGTCTGCAATGAATTCGAGTTGGCGCGCC
TGTCATTCTAAATCTCTCTTTCAGCCTAAAGCTTTTTCCCCGTATCCCCCCAGGTGTCTGCAGGCTCAAA
GAGCAGCGAGAAGCGTTCAGAGGAAAGCGATCCCGTGCCACCTTCCCCGTGCCCGGGCTGTCCCCGCACG
CTGCCGGCTCGGGGATGCGGGGGGAGCGCCGGACCGGAGCGGAGCCCCGGGCGGCTCGCTGCTGCCCCCT
AGCGGGGGAGGGACGTAATTACATCCCTGGGGGCTTTGGGAGGGGGCTGTCCCCGTGAGCTCCCAGGCGC
GCCTGTCATTCTAAATCTCTCTTTCAGCCTAAAGCTTTTTCCCCGTATCCCCCCAGGTGTCTGCAGGCTC
AAAGAGCAGCGAGAAGCGTTCAGAGGAAAGCGATCCCGTGCCACCTTCCCCGTGCCCGGGCTGTCCCCGC
ACGCTGCCGGCTCGGGGATGCGGGGGGAGCGCCGGACCGGAGCGGAGCCCCGGGCGGCTCGCTGCTGCCC
CCTAGCGGGGGAGGGACGTAATTACATCCCTGGGGGCTTTGGGGGGGGGCTGTCCCCGTGAGCTCCCAGG
CGCGCCAACTCGGTACCGTATCGATGTCGACGTTAACGCTAGTGATATCAACTTTGTATAGAAAAGTTGG
CTCCGAATTCGCCCTTGACAGCAGAGATCCAGTTTGGTTAATTAATTGGCTCCGGTGCCCGTCAGTGGGC
AGAGCGCACATCGCCCACAGTCCCCGAGAAGTTGTGGGGAGGGGTCGGCAATTGAACCGGTGCCTAGAGA
AGGTGGCGCGGGGTAAACTGGGAAAGTGATGTCGTGTACTGGCTCCGCCTTTTTCCCGAGGGTGGGGGAG
AACCGTATATAAGTGCAGTAGTCGCCGTGAACGTTCTTTTTCGCAACGGGTTTGCCGCCAGAACACAGGT
AAGTGCCGTGTGTGGTTCCCGCGGGCCTGGCCTCTTTACGGGTTATGGCCCTTGCGTGCCTTGAATTACT
TCCACCTGGCTGCAGTACGTGATTCTTGATCCCGAGCTTCGGGTTGGAAGTGGGTGGGAGAGTTCGAGGC
CTTGCGCTTAAGGAGCCCCTTCGCCTCGTGCTTGAGTTGAGGCCTGGCCTGGGCGCTGGGGCCGCCGCGT
GCGAATCTGGTGGCACCTTCGCGCCTGTCTCGCTGCTTTCGATAAGTCTCTAGCCATTTAAAATTTTTGA
TGACCTGCTGCGACGCTTTTTTTCTGGCAAGATAGTCTTGTAAATGCGGGCCAAGATCTGCACACTGGTA
TTTCGGTTTTTGGGGCCGCGGGCGGCGACGGGGCCCGTGCGTCCCAGCGCACATGTTCGGCGAGGCGGGG
CCTGCGAGCGCGGCCACCGAGAATCGGACGGGGGTAGTCTCAAGCTGGCCGGCCTGCTCTGGTGCCTGGC
CTCGCGCCGCCGTGTATCGCCCCGCCCTGGGCGGCAAGGCTGGCCCGGTCGGCACCAGTTGCGTGAGCGG
AAAGATGGCCGCTTCCCGGCCCTGCTGCAGGGAGCTCAAAATGGAGGACGCGGCGCTCGGGAGAGCGGGC
GGGTGAGTCACCCACACAAAGGAAAAGGGCCTTTCCGTCCTCAGCCGTCGCTTCATGTGACTCCACGGAG
TACCGGGCGCCGTCCAGGCACCTCGATTAGTTCTCGAGCTTTTGGAGTACGTCGTCTTTAGGTTGGGGGG
AGGGGTTTTATGCGATGGAGTTTCCCCACACTGAGTGGGTGGAGACTGAAGTTAGGCCAGCTTGGCACTT
GATGTAATTCTCCTTGGAATTTGCCCTTTTTGAGTTTGGATCTTGGTTCATTCTCAAGCCTCAGACAGTG
GTTCAAAGTTTTTTTCTTCCATTTCAGGTGTCGTGAGAAGGGCGAATTCGACCCAAGTTTGTACAAAAAA
GCAGGCTCGCCACCATGGTGAGCAAGGGCGAGGAGCTGTTCACCGGGGTGGTGCCCATCCTGGTCGAGCT
GGACGGCGACGTAAACGGCCACAAGTTCAGCGTGAGGGGCGAGGGCGAGGGCGATGCCACCAACGGCAAG
CTGACCCTGAAGTTCATCTGCACCACCGGCAAGCTGCCCGTGCCCTGGCCCACCCTCGTGACCACCCTGA
GCCACGGCGTGCAGTGCTTCGCCCGCTACCCCGACCACATGAAGCAGCACGACTTCTTCAAGTCCGCCAT
GCCCGAAGGCTACGTCCAGGAGCGCACCATCTTCTTCAAGGACGACGGCACCTACAAGACCCGCGCCGAG
GTGAAGTTCGAGGGCGACACCCTAGTGAACCGCATCGAGCTGAAGGGCGTCGACTTCAAGGAGGACGGCA
ACATCCTGGGGCACAAGCTGGAGTACAACTTCAACAGCCACAACATCTATATCATGGCCGTCAAGCAGAA
GAACGGCATCAAGGTGAACTTCAAGATCCGCCACAACGTGGAGGACGGCAGCGTGCAGCTCGCCGACCAC
TACCAGCAGAACACCCCCATCGGCGACGGCCCCGTGCTGCTGCCCGACAGCCACTACCTGAGCACCCAGT
CCGTGCTGAGCAAAGACCCCAACGAGAAGCGCGATCACATGGTCCTGCTGGAGTTCCGCACCGCCGCCGG
GATCACTCTCGGCATGGACGAGCTGTACAAGTAATACCACCCAGCTTTCTTGTACAAAGTGGTACGCGTG
AATTCACTCCTCAGGTGCAGGCTGCCTATCAGAAGGTGGTGGCTGGTGTGGCCAATGCCCTGGCTCACAA
ATACCACTGAGATCTTTTTCCCTCTGCCAAAAATTATGGGGACATCATGAAGCCCCTTGAGCATCTGACT
TCTGGCTAATAAAGGAAATTTATTTTCATTGCAATAGTGTGTTGGAATTTTTTGTGTCTCTCACTCGGAA
GGACATATGGGAGGGCAAATCATTTAAAACATCAGAATGAGTATTTGGTTTAGAGTTTGGCAACATATGC
CCATATGCTGGCTGCCATGAACAAAGGTTGGCTATAAAGAGGTCATCAGTATATGAAACAGCCCCCTGCT
GTCCATTCCTTATTCCATAGAAAAGCCTTGACTTGAGGTTAGATTTTTTTTATATTTTGTTTTGTGTTAT
TTTTTTCTTTAACATCCCTAAAATTTTCCTTACATGTTTTACTAGCCAGATTTTTCCTCCTCTCCTGACT
ACTCCCAGTCATAGCTGTCCCTCTTCTCTTATGGAGATCCCTCGACCTGCAGCCCAAGCTTGGCGTAATC
ATGGTCATAGCTGTTTCCTGTGTGAAATTGTTATCCGCTCACAATTCCACACAACATACGAGCCGGAAGC
ATAAAGTGTAAAGCCTGGGGTGCCTAATGAGTGAGCTAACTCACATTAATTGCGTTGCGCTCACTGCCCG
CTTTCCAGTCGGGAAACCTGTCGTGCCAGCGGATCGACAGTACTAAGCTTGGTCTAATACCCAATCTCTC
GTCTTATCCAGATGTTTTATACGCCTCTGGCCCGTGTCTCAAAATCTCTGATGTTACATTGCACAAGATA
AAATAATATCATCATGAACAATAAAACTGTCTGCTTACATAAACAGTAATACAAGGGGTGTTATGAGCCA
TATTCAACGGGAAACGTCGAGGCCGCGATTAAATTCCAACATGGATGCTGATTTATATGGGTATAAATGG
GCTCGCGATAATGTCGGGCAATCAGGTGCGACAATCTATCGCTTGTATGGGAAGCCCGATGCGCCAGAGT
TGTTTCTGAAACATGGCAAAGGTAGCGTTGCCAATGATGTTACAGATGAGATGGTCAGACTAAACTGGCT
GACGGAATTTATGCCTCTTCCGACCATCAAGCATTTTATCCGTACTCCTGATGATGCATGGTTACTCACC
ACTGCGATCCCCGGAAAAACAGCATTCCAGGTATTAGAAGAATATCCTGATTCAGGTGAAAATATTGTTG
ATGCGCTGGCAGTGTTCCTGCGCCGGTTGCATTCGATTCCTGTTTGTAATTGTCCTTTTAACAGCGATCG
CGTATTTCGTCTCGCTCAGGCGCAATCACGAATGAATAACGGTTTGGTTGATGCGAGTGATTTTGATGAC
GAGCGTAATGGCTGGCCTGTTGAACAAGTCTGGAAAGAAATGCATAAACTTTTGCCATTCTCACCGGATT
CAGTCGTCACTCATGGTGATTTCTCACTTGATAACCTTATTTTTGACGAGGGGAAATTAATAGGTTGTAT
TGATGTTGGACGAGTCGGAATCGCAGACCGATACCAGGATCTTGCCATCCTATGGAACTGCCTCGGTGAG
TTTTCTCCTTCATTACAGAAACGGCTTTTTCAAAAATATGGTATTGATAATCCTGATATGAATAAATTGC
AGTTTCATTTGATGCTCGATGAGTTTTTCTAATCAGAATTGGTTAATTGGTTGTAACACTGGCAGAGCAT
TACGCTGACTTGACGGGACGGCGCAAGCTCATGACCAAAATCCCTTAACGTGAGTTACGCGTCGTTCCAC
TGAGCGTCAGAGGTATCACTAGTATTACAGAGGTAAGTTATAACAGTCGCCTAACCC
