>Addgene plasmid #103460 | LSB-hsa-miR-342-3p | depositor partial sequence | sequence record 195970 | hsa-miR-342-3p target
ACGGGTGCGATTTCTGTGTGAGA
