>Addgene plasmid #103460 | LSB-hsa-miR-342-3p | addgene partial sequence | sequence record 270711 | mKate2-F 5'-ACCCGCTAAGAACCTCAAGA-3'
TCAAGGAGGCCGACAAAGAGACATACGTCGAGCAGCACGAGGTGGCTGTGGCCAGATACTGCGACCTCCC
TAGCAAACTGGGGCACAAACTTAATTGAGAATTCTACCACCCAGCTTTCTTGTACAAAGTGGTACGTCTC
AAGACCAGAGGTCTCTGCTTATTGTGGGACGGGTGCGATTTCTGTGTGAGAACGGGTGCGATTTCTGTGT
GAGAACGGGTGCGATTTCTGTGTGAGAACGGGTGCGATTTCTGTGTGAGACAACCAGAAGAGACCTGTGC
TTCACTCCTCAGGTGCAGGCTGCCTATCAGAAGGTGGTGGCTGGTGTGGCCAATGCCCTGGCTCACAAAT
ACCACTGAGATCTTTTTCCCTCTGCCAAAAATTATGGGGACATCATGAAGCCCCTTGAGCATCTGACTTC
TGGCTAATAAAGGAAATTTATTTTCATTGCAATAGTGTGTTGGAATTTTTTGTGTCTCTCACTCGGAAGG
ACATATGGGAGGGCAAATCATTT
